>Addgene plasmid #108750 | pBW2184_pCAG-PV1-GAI-L1-FlpO-169C-NLS-BGHpA | depositor full sequence | sequence record 205031 | Full Sequence
CCCAAGCTTGGCGTAATCATGGTCATAGCTGTTTCCTGTGTGAAATTGTTATCCGCTCACAATTCCACAC
AACATACGAGCCGGAAGCATAAAGTGTAAAGCCTGGGGTGCCTAATGAGTGAGCTAACTCACATTAATTG
CGTTGCGCTCACTGCCCGCTTTCCAGTCGGGAAACCTGTCGTGCCAGCGGATCCGCATCTCAATTAGTCA
GCAACCATAGTCCCGCCCCTAACTCCGCCCAGTTCCGCCCATTCTCCGCCCCATGGCTGACTAATTTTTT
TTATTTATGCAGAGGCCGAGGCCGCCTCGGCCTCTGAGCTATTCCAGAAGTAGTGAGGAGGCTTTTTTGG
AGGCCTAGGCTTTTGCAAAAAGCTAACTTGTTTATTGCAGCTTATAATGGTTACAAATAAAGCAATAGCA
TCACAAATTTCACAAATAAAGCATTTTTTTCACTGCATTCTAGTTGTGGTTTGTCCAAACTCATCAATGT
ATCTTATCATGTCTGGATCCGCTGCATTAATGAATCGGCCAACGCGCGGGGAGAGGCGGTTTGCGTATTG
GGCGCTCTTCCGCTTCCTCGCTCACTGACTCGCTGCGCTCGGTCGTTCGGCTGCGGCGAGCGGTATCAGC
TCACTCAAAGGCGGTAATACGGTTATCCACAGAATCAGGGGATAACGCAGGAAAGAACATGTGAGCAAAA
GGCCAGCAAAAGGCCAGGAACCGTAAAAAGGCCGCGTTGCTGGCGTTTTTCCATAGGCTCCGCCCCCCTG
ACGAGCATCACAAAAATCGACGCTCAAGTCAGAGGTGGCGAAACCCGACAGGACTATAAAGATACCAGGC
GTTTCCCCCTGGAAGCTCCCTCGTGCGCTCTCCTGTTCCGACCCTGCCGCTTACCGGATACCTGTCCGCC
TTTCTCCCTTCGGGAAGCGTGGCGCTTTCTCATAGCTCACGCTGTAGGTATCTCAGTTCGGTGTAGGTCG
TTCGCTCCAAGCTGGGCTGTGTGCACGAACCCCCCGTTCAGCCCGACCGCTGCGCCTTATCCGGTAACTA
TCGTCTTGAGTCCAACCCGGTAAGACACGACTTATCGCCACTGGCAGCAGCCACTGGTAACAGGATTAGC
AGAGCGAGGTATGTAGGCGGTGCTACAGAGTTCTTGAAGTGGTGGCCTAACTACGGCTACACTAGAAGAA
CAGTATTTGGTATCTGCGCTCTGCTGAAGCCAGTTACCTTCGGAAAAAGAGTTGGTAGCTCTTGATCCGG
CAAACAAACCACCGCTGGTAGCGGTGGTTTTTTTGTTTGCAAGCAGCAGATTACGCGCAGAAAAAAAGGA
TCTCAAGAAGATCCTTTGATCTTTTCTACGGGGTCTGACGCTCAGTGGAACGAAAACTCACGTTAAGGGA
TTTTGGTCATGAGATTATCAAAAAGGATCTTCACCTAGATCCTTTTAAATTAAAAATGAAGTTTTAAATC
AATCTAAAGTATATATGAGTAAACTTGGTCTGACAGTTACCAATGCTTAATCAGTGAGGCACCTATCTCA
GCGATCTGTCTATTTCGTTCATCCATAGTTGCCTGACTCCCCGTCGTGTAGATAACTACGATACGGGAGG
GCTTACCATCTGGCCCCAGTGCTGCAATGATACCGCGAGACCCACGCTCACCGGCTCCAGATTTATCAGC
AATAAACCAGCCAGCCGGAAGGGCCGAGCGCAGAAGTGGTCCTGCAACTTTATCCGCCTCCATCCAGTCT
ATTAATTGTTGCCGGGAAGCTAGAGTAAGTAGTTCGCCAGTTAATAGTTTGCGCAACGTTGTTGCCATTG
CTACAGGCATCGTGGTGTCACGCTCGTCGTTTGGTATGGCTTCATTCAGCTCCGGTTCCCAACGATCAAG
GCGAGTTACATGATCCCCCATGTTGTGCAAAAAAGCGGTTAGCTCCTTCGGTCCTCCGATCGTTGTCAGA
AGTAAGTTGGCCGCAGTGTTATCACTCATGGTTATGGCAGCACTGCATAATTCTCTTACTGTCATGCCAT
CCGTAAGATGCTTTTCTGTGACTGGTGAGTACTCAACCAAGTCATTCTGAGAATAGTGTATGCGGCGACC
GAGTTGCTCTTGCCCGGCGTCAATACGGGATAATACCGCGCCACATAGCAGAACTTTAAAAGTGCTCATC
ATTGGAAAACGTTCTTCGGGGCGAAAACTCTCAAGGATCTTACCGCTGTTGAGATCCAGTTCGATGTAAC
CCACTCGTGCACCCAACTGATCTTCAGCATCTTTTACTTTCACCAGCGTTTCTGGGTGAGCAAAAACAGG
AAGGCAAAATGCCGCAAAAAAGGGAATAAGGGCGACACGGAAATGTTGAATACTCATACTCTTCCTTTTT
CAATATTATTGAAGCATTTATCAGGGTTATTGTCTCATGAGCGGATACATATTTGAATGTATTTAGAAAA
ATAAACAAATAGGGGTTCCGCGCACATTTCCCCGAAAAGTGCCACCTGGGTCGACATTGATTATTGACTA
GTTATTAATAGTAATCAATTACGGGGTCATTAGTTCATAGCCCATATATGGAGTTCCGCGTTACATAACT
TACGGTAAATGGCCCGCCTGGCTGACCGCCCAACGACCCCCGCCCATTGACGTCAATAATGACGTATGTT
CCCATAGTAACGCCAATAGGGACTTTCCATTGACGTCAATGGGTGGAGTATTTACGGTAAACTGCCCACT
TGGCAGTACATCAAGTGTATCATATGCCAAGTACGCCCCCTATTGACGTCAATGACGGTAAATGGCCCGC
CTGGCATTATGCCCAGTACATGACCTTATGGGACTTTCCTACTTGGCAGTACATCTACGTATTAGTCATC
GCTATTACCATGGTCGAGGTGAGCCCCACGTTCTGCTTCACTCTCCCCATCTCCCCCCCCTCCCCACCCC
CAATTTTGTATTTATTTATTTTTTAATTATTTTGTGCAGCGATGGGGGCGGGGGGGGGGGGGGCGCGCGC
CAGGCGGGGCGGGGCGGGGCGAGGGGCGGGGCGGGGCGAGGCGGAAAGGTGCGGCGGCAGCCAATCAGAG
CGGCGCGCTCCGAAAGTTTCCTTTTATGGCGAGGCGGCGGCGGCGGCGGCCCTATAAAAAGCGAAGCGCG
CGGCGGGCGGGAGTCGCTGCGTTGCCTTCGCCCCGTGCCCCGCTCCGCGCCGCCTCGCGCCGCCCGCCCC
GGCTCTGACTGACCGCGTTACTCCCACAGGTGAGCGGGCGGGACGGCCCTTCTCCTCCGGGCTGTAATTA
GCGCTTGGTTTAATGACGGCTCGTTTCTTTTCTGTGGCTGCGTGAAAGCCTTAAAGGGCTCCGGGAGGGC
CCTTTGTGCGGGGGGGAGCGGCTCGGGGGGTGCGTGCGTGTGTGTGTGCGTGGGGAGCGCCGCGTGCGGC
TCCGCGCTGCCCGGCGGCTGTGAGCGCTGCGGGCGCGGCGCGGGGCTTTGTGCGCTCCGCAGTGTGCGCG
AGGGGAGCGCGGCCGGGGGCGGTGCCCCGCGGTGCGGGGGGGGCTGCGAGGGGAACAAAGGCTGCGTGCG
GGGTGTGTGCGTGGGGGGGTGAGCAGGGGGTGTGGGCGCGGCGGTCGGGCTGTAACCCCCCCCTGCACCC
CCCTCCCCGAGTTGCTGAGCACGGCCCGGCTTCGGGTGCGGGGCTCCGTACGGGGCGTGGCGCGGGGCTC
GCCGTGCCGGGCGGGGGGTGGCGGCAGGTGGGGGTGCCGGGCGGGGCGGGGCCGCCTCGGGCCGGGGAGG
GCTCGGGGGAGGGGCGCGGCGGCCCCCGGAGCGCCGGCGGCTGTCGAGGCGCGGCGAGCCGCAGCCATTG
CCTTTTATGGTAATCGTGCGAGAGGGCGCAGGGACTTCCTTTGTCCCAAATCTGTGCGGAGCCGAAATCT
GGGAGGCGCCGCCGCACCCCCTCTAGCGGGCGCGGGGCGAAGCGGTGCGGCGCCGGCAGGAAGGAAATGG
GCGGGGAGGGCCTTCGTGCGTCGCCGCGCCGCCGTCCCCTTCTCCCTCTCCAGCCTCGGGGCTGTCCGCG
GGGGGACGGCTGCCTTCGGGGGGGACGGGGCAGGGCGGGGTTCGGCTTCTGGCGTGTGACCGGCGGCTCT
AGAGCCTCTGCTAACCATGTTCATGCCTTCTTCTTTTTCCTACAGCTCCTGGGCAACGTGCTGGTTATTG
TGCTGTCTCATCATTTTGGCAAAGAATTGATTAATTCGAGCGAAGGCGCGCCCATTACTCGCATCCATTC
TCAGGCTGTCTCGTCTCGTCTCGCACGCGTGCCGCCACCATGAAGCGGGACCACCACCATCACCATCATC
AGGACAAGAAAACCATGATGATGAACGAAGAGGACGACGGCAACGGCATGGACGAGCTGCTGGCTGTGCT
GGGCTACAAAGTGCGGAGCAGCGAGATGGCCGACGTGGCCCAGAAACTGGAACAGCTGGAAGTGATGATG
AGCAACGTGCAGGAAGATGACCTGTCCCAGCTGGCCACCGAGACAGTGCACTACAACCCCGCCGAGCTGT
ACACCTGGCTGGACTCCATGCTGACCGACCTGAACTCCGGAGGGTCTGGCTCCGGATCAAGTGGTGGCAG
CGGTACCAGCAGGTTCACCAAGACCAAGACCCTGTACCAGTTCCTGTTCCTGGCCACATTCATCAACTGC
GGCAGGTTCAGCGACATCAAGAACGTGGACCCCAAGAGCTTCAAGCTGGTGCAGAACAAGTACCTGGGCG
TGATCATTCAGTGCCTGGTGACCGAGACCAAGACAAGCGTGTCCAGGCACATCTACTTTTTCAGCGCCAG
AGGCAGGATCGACCCCCTGGTGTACCTGGACGAGTTCCTGAGGAACAGCGAGCCCGTGCTGAAGAGAGTG
AACAGGACCGGCAACAGCAGCAGCAACAAGCAGGAGTACCAGCTGCTGAAGGACAACCTGGTGCGCAGCT
ACAACAAGGCCCTGAAGAAGAACGCCCCCTACCCCATCTTCGCTATCAAGAACGGCCCTAAGAGCCACAT
CGGCAGGCACCTGATGACCAGCTTTCTGAGCATGAAGGGCCTGACCGAGCTGACAAACGTGGTGGGCAAC
TGGAGCGACAAGAGGGCCTCCGCCGTGGCCAGGACCACCTACACCCACCAGATCACCGCCATCCCCGACC
ACTACTTCGCCCTGGTGTCCAGGTACTACGCCTACGACCCCATCAGCAAGGAGATGATCGCCCTGAAGGA
CGAGACCAACCCCATCGAGGAGTGGCAGCACATCGAGCAGCTGAAGGGCAGCGCCGAGGGCAGCATCAGA
TACCCCGCCTGGAACGGCATCATCAGCCAGGAGGTGCTGGACTACCTGAGCAGCTACATCAACAGGCGGA
TCCCCAAGAAAAAGCGGAAGGTGTGAGAATTCCTGTGCCTTCTAGTTGCCAGCCATCTGTTGTTTGCCCC
TCCCCCGTGCCTTCCTTGACCCTGGAAGGTGCCACTCCCACTGTCCTTTCCTAATAAAATGAGGAAATTG
CATCGCATTGTCTGAGTAGGTGTCATTCTATTCTGGGGGGTGGGGTGGGGCAGGACAGCAAGGGGGAGGA
TTGGGAAGACAATAGCAGGCATGCTGGGGATGCGGTGGGCTCTATGGCTTCTGAGGCGGAAAGAACCAGC
TGGGGCTCTAGGGGGTATCCCCACGCGCCCTGTAGCGTGTACCGCTGGGAGTTCGTAGACGGAAACAAAC
GCAGAATCCAAGCGCGGCCGCCCAGGATACATAGATTACCACAACTCCGAGCCCTTCCACCGCTAGCGCA
CTCCTCAGGTGCAGGCTGCCTATCAGAAGGTGGTGGCTGGTGTGGCCAATGCCCTGGCTCACAAATACCA
CTGAGATCTTTTTCCCTCTGCCAAAAATTATGGGGACATCATGAAGCCCCTTGAGCATCTGACTTCTGGC
TAATAAAGGAAATTTATTTTCATTGCAATAGTGTGTTGGAATTTTTTGTGTCTCTCACTCGGAAGGACAT
ATGGGAGGGCAAATCATTTAAAACATCAGAATGAGTATTTGGTTTAGAGTTTGGCAACATATGCCCATAT
GCTGGCTGCCATGAACAAAGGTTGGCTATAAAGAGGTCATCAGTATATGAAACAGCCCCCTGCTGTCCAT
TCCTTATTCCATAGAAAAGCCTTGACTTGAGGTTAGATTTTTTTTATATTTTGTTTTGTGTTATTTTTTT
CTTTAACATCCCTAAAATTTTCCTTACATGTTTTACTAGCCAGATTTTTCCTCCTCTCCTGACTACTCCC
AGTCATAGCTGTCCCTCTTCTCTTATGGAGATCCCTCGACCTGCAG
Features (pLannotate 1.2.2; 20 found; start..end, strand, type, name):
     46..62      -  protein_bind   lac operator: The lac repressor binds to the lac operator to inhibit transcription in E. coli. This inhibition can be relieved by adding lactose or isopropyl-β-D-thiogalactopyranoside (IPTG). lac repressor encoded by lacI
     70..100     -  promoter       lac promoter: promoter for the E. coli lac operon
    115..136     -  protein_bind   CAP binding site: CAP binding activates transcription in the presence of cAMP. E. coli catabolite activator protein
    149..188     -  CDS            lacI (fragment): lac repressor; lacI; The lac repressor binds to the lac operator to inhibit transcription in E. coli. This inhibition can be relieved by adding lactose or isopropyl-β-D-thiogalactopyranoside (IPTG).
    195..217     +  promoter       SV40 promoter (fragment): SV40 enhancer and early promoter
    221..355     +  rep_origin     SV40 ori: SV40 origin of replication
    375..509     +  polyA_signal   SV40 poly(A) signal: SV40 polyadenylation signal
    511..565     -  CDS            lacI (fragment): lac repressor; lacI; The lac repressor binds to the lac operator to inhibit transcription in E. coli. This inhibition can be relieved by adding lactose or isopropyl-β-D-thiogalactopyranoside (IPTG).
    748..1336    -  rep_origin     ori: high-copy-number ColE1/pMB1/pBR322/pUC origin of replication
   1507..2367    -  CDS            AmpR: β-lactamase; bla; confers resistance to ampicillin, carbenicillin, and related antibiotics
   2368..2472    -  promoter       AmpR promoter: bla
   2503..2882    +  enhancer       CMV enhancer: human cytomegalovirus immediate early enhancer
   2884..3159    +  promoter       chicken β-actin promoter: No description available
   3160..4175    +  intron         chimeric intron: chimera between introns from chicken β-actin and rabbit β-globin
   4310..4585    +  CDS            GAI (fragment): GAI_ARATH - Also known as RGA2 From Arabidopsis thaliana (Mouse-ear cress).
   4625..5392    +  CDS            FLPo (fragment): nuclear-targeted site-specific recombinase FLPo is a mouse codon-optimized fusion between the SV40 nuclear localization signal and a thermostable version of the Saccharomyces cerevisiae site-specific recombinase FLP. Recombination occurs at FRT sequences.
   5423..5647    +  polyA_signal   bGH poly(A) signal: bovine growth hormone polyadenylation signal
   5651..5672    +  promoter       SV40 promoter (fragment): SV40 enhancer and early promoter
   5810..5881    +  CDS            HBB (fragment): HBB_PONPY - Experimental evidence at transcript level: Swiss-Prot protein existence level 2. Involved in oxygen transport from the lung to the various peripheral tissues. From Pongo pygmaeus (Bornean orangutan).
   5952..6007    +  polyA_signal   β-globin poly(A) signal: rabbit β-globin polyadenylation signal (Gil and Proudfoot, 1987)
