[The description below was written by a language model from this plasmid's Addgene catalogue record and pLannotate feature annotations shown in this document.]
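Description:
pBW2184_pCAG-PV1-GAI-L1-FlpO-169C-NLS-BGHpA is a 6.3 kb mammalian expression plasmid built on the pCAGGS backbone that encodes one half of a chemically inducible split Flp recombinase. It is propagated in E. coli through a high-copy ColE1/pUC-type origin and selected with ampicillin via the β-lactamase gene. Backbone remnants include a lac promoter/operator region, small lacI fragments, an SV40 origin and an SV40 poly(A) signal. None of these belongs to the expression unit.

The payload is driven by the CAG promoter, annotated here as the CMV immediate-early enhancer, the chicken β-actin promoter and a chimeric β-actin/β-globin intron, which together give strong constitutive expression in most mammalian cell types. The open reading frame begins with a fragment of the Arabidopsis GAI protein. This serves as a chemically induced dimerization domain and is joined through a linker (L1 in the name) to the mouse codon-optimized FlpO fragment running from residue 169 to the C-terminus, followed by a C-terminal nuclear localization signal. Transcription terminates at the bovine growth hormone poly(A) signal; the native pCAGGS rabbit β-globin sequence and poly(A) signal remain downstream. The record does not explain the "PV1" element in the name. The insert sits between KpnI and EcoRI sites.

This C-terminal fragment is presumably inactive on its own. It is meant to be co-expressed with a complementary N-terminal FlpO fragment fused to GAI's dimerization partner, which is not part of this record. GAI-based systems typically pair with GID1 and respond to a gibberellin analogue. Adding the inducer brings the two halves together and reconstitutes recombination at FRT sites, allowing drug-gated control of gene switching in mammalian cells and synthetic circuits.
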