Addgene plasmid #108750: pBW2184_pCAG-PV1-GAI-L1-FlpO-169C-NLS-BGHpA
Purpose: Expresses aa169 to C-terminus of Flp recombinase fused to GAI CID
Depositing lab: Wilson Wong. Depositing organization: Boston University Main Campus. Publication: High-performance chemical- and light-inducible recombinases in mammalian cells and mice. Weinberg BH, Cho JH, Agarwal Y, Pham NTH, Caraballo LD, Walkosz M, Ortega C, Trexler M, Tague N, Law B, Benman WKJ, Letendre J, Beal J, Wong WW. Nat Commun. 2019 Oct 24;10(1):4845. doi: 10.1038/s41467-019-12800-7. PubMed 31649244.
Backbone
  Vector backbone: pCAGGS
  Vector type: Mammalian Expression, Cre/Lox, Synthetic Biology
Growth in bacteria
  Bacterial resistance: Ampicillin, 100 μg/mL
  Growth temperature: 37°C
  Growth strain: NEB Stable
  Copy number: High Copy
Gene/Insert
  Gene/Insert name: Flp recombinase fragment aa169 to C-terminus
  Species: Synthetic
  Promoter: pCAG
  Tag / fusion protein: GAI (N terminal on insert); NLS (C terminal on insert)
  Cloning method: Restriction Enzyme; 5′ cloning site KpnI (not destroyed); 3′ cloning site EcoRI (not destroyed)
Terms and licenses: Academic/Nonprofit Terms; Industry Terms: Not Available to Industry
Depositor comments: Please visit https://www.biorxiv.org/content/10.1101/747121v1 for bioRxiv preprint.
How to cite: pBW2184_pCAG-PV1-GAI-L1-FlpO-169C-NLS-BGHpA was a gift from Wilson Wong (Addgene plasmid # 108750 ; http://n2t.net/addgene:108750 ; RRID:Addgene_108750)
