>Addgene plasmid #108750 | pBW2184_pCAG-PV1-GAI-L1-FlpO-169C-NLS-BGHpA | addgene partial sequence | sequence record 216322 | Addgene Partial NGS Result
TGCACCCCCCTCCCCGAGTTGCTGAGCACGGCCCGGCTTCGGGTGCGGGGCTCCGTACGGGGCGTGGCGC
GGGGCTCGCCGTGCCGGGCGGGGGGTGGCGGCAGGTGGGGGTGCCGGGCGGGGCGGGGCCGCCTCGGGCC
GGGGAGGGCTCGGGGGAGGGGCGCGGCGGCCCCCGGAGCGCCGGCGGCTGTCGAGGCGCGGCGAGCCGCA
GCCATTGCCTTTTATGGTAATCGTGCGAGAGGGCGCAGGGACTTCCTTTGTCCCAAATCTGTGCGGAGCC
GAAATCTGGGAGGCGCCGCCGCACCCCCTCTAGCGGGCGCGGGGCGAAGCGGTGCGGCGCCGGCAGGAAG
GAAATGGGCGGGGAGGGCCTTCGTGCGTCGCCGCGCCGCCGTCCCCTTCTCCCTCTCCAGCCTCGGGGCT
GTCCGCGGGGGGACGGCTGCCTTCGGGGGGGACGGGGCAGGGCGGGGTTCGGCTTCTGGCGTGTGACCGG
CGGCTCTAGAGCCTCTGCTAACCATGTTCATGCCTTCTTCTTTTTCCTACAGCTCCTGGGCAACGTGCTG
GTTATTGTGCTGTCTCATCATTTTGGCAAAGAATTGATTAATTCGAGCGAAGGCGCGCCCATTACTCGCA
TCCATTCTCAGGCTGTCTCGTCTCGTCTCGCACGCGTGCCGCCACCATGAAGCGGGACCACCACCATCAC
CATCATCAGGACAAGAAAACCATGATGATGAACGAAGAGGACGACGGCAACGGCATGGACGAGCTGCTGG
CTGTGCTGGGCTACAAAGTGCGGAGCAGCGAGATGGCCGACGTGGCCCAGAAACTGGAACAGCTGGAAGT
GATGATGAGCAACGTGCAGGAAGATGACCTGTCCCAGCTGGCCACCGAGACAGTGCACTACAACCCCGCC
GAGCTGTACACCTGGCTGGACTCCATGCTGACCGACCTGAACTCCGGAGGGTCTGGCTCCGGATCAAGTG
GTGGCAGCGGTACCAGCAGGTTCACCAAGACCAAGACCCTGTACCAGTTCCTGTTCCTGGCCACATTCAT
CAACTGCGGCAGGTTCAGCGACATCAAGAACGTGGACCCCAAGAGCTTCAAGCTGGTGCAGAACAAGTAC
CTGGGCGTGATCATTCAGTGCCTGGTGACCGAGACCAAGACAAGCGTGTCCAGGCACATCTACTTTTTCA
GCGCCAGAGGCAGGATCGACCCCCTGGTGTACCTGGACGAGTTCCTGAGGAACAGCGAGCCCGTGCTGAA
GAGAGTGAACAGGACCGGCAACAGCAGCAGCAACAAGCAGGAGTACCAGCTGCTGAAGGACAACCTGGTG
CGCAGCTACAACAAGGCCCTGAAGAAGAACGCCCCCTACCCCATCTTCGCTATCAAGAACGGCCCTAAGA
GCCACATCGGCAGGCACCTGATGACCAGCTTTCTGAGCATGAAGGGCCTGACCGAGCTGACAAACGTGGT
GGGCAACTGGAGCGACAAGAGGGCCTCCGCCGTGGCCAGGACCACCTACACCCACCAGATCACCGCCATC
CCCGACCACTACTTCGCCCTGGTGTCCAGGTACTACGCCTACGACCCCATCAGCAAGGAGATGATCGCCC
TGAAGGACGAGACCAACCCCATCGAGGAGTGGCAGCACATCGAGCAGCTGAAGGGCAGCGCCGAGGGCAG
CATCAGATACCCCGCCTGGAACGGCATCATCAGCCAGGAGGTGCTGGACTACCTGAGCAGCTACATCAAC
AGGCGGATCCCCAAGAAAAAGCGGAAGGTGTGAGAATTCCTGTGCCTTCTAGTTGCCAGCCATCTGTTGT
TTGCCCCTCCCCCGTGCCTTCCTTGACCCTGGAAGGTGCCACTCCCACTGTCCTTTCCTAATAAAATGAG
GAAATTGCATCGCATTGTCTGAGTAGGTGTCATTCTATTCTGGGGGGTGGGGTGGGGCAGGACAGCAAGG
GGGAGGATTGGGAAGACAATAGCAGGCATGCTGGGGATGCGGTGGGCTCTATGGCTTCTGAGGCGGAAAG
AACCAGCTGGGGCTCTAGGGGGTATCCCCACGCGCCCTGTAGCGTGTACCGCTGGGAGTTCGTAGACGGA
AACAAACGCAGAATCCAAGCGCGGCCGCCCAGGATACATAGATTACCACAACTCCGAGCCCTTCCACCGC
TAGCGCACTCCTCAGGTGCAGGCTGCCTATCAGAAGGTGGTGGCTGGTGTGGCCAATGCCCTGGCTCACA
AATACCACTGAGATCTTTTTCCCTCTGCCAAAAATTATGGGGACATCATGAAGCCCCTTGAGCATCTGAC
TTCTGGCTAATAAAGGAAATTTATTTTCATTGCAATAGTGTGTTGGAATTTTTTGTGTCTCTCACTCGGA
AGGACATATGGGAGGGCAAATCATTTAAAACATCAGAATGAGTATTTGGTTTAGAGTTTGGCAACATATG
CCCATATGCTGGCTGCCATGAACAAAGGTTGGCTATAAAGAGGTCATCAGTATATGAAACAGCCCCCTGC
TGTCCATTCCTTATTCCATAGAAAAGCCTTGACTTGAGGTTAGATTTTTTTTATATTTTGTTTTGTGTTA
TTTTTTTCTTTAACATCCCTAAAATTTTCCTTACATGTTTTACTAGCCAGATTTTTCCTCCTCTCCTGAC
TACTCCCAGTCATAGCTGTCCCTCTTCTCTTATGGAGATCCCTCGACCTGCAGCCCAAGCTTGGCGTAAT
CATGGTCATAGCTGTTTCCTGTGTGAAATTGTTATCCGCTCACAATTCCACACAACATACGAGCCGGAAG
CATAAAGTGTAAAGCCTGGGGTGCCTAATGAGTGAGCTAACTCACATTAATTGCGTTGCGCTCACTGCCC
GCTTTCCAGTCGGGAAACCTGTCGTGCCAGCGGATCCGCATCTCAATTAGTCAGCAACCATAGTCCCGCC
CCTAACTCCGCCCAGTTCCGCCCATTCTCCGCCCCATGGCTGACTAATTTTTTTTATTTATGCAGAGGCC
GAGGCCGCCTCGGCCTCTGAGCTATTCCAGAAGTAGTGAGGAGGCTTTTTTGGAGGCCTAGGCTTTTGCA
AAAAGCTAACTTGTTTATTGCAGCTTATAATGGTTACAAATAAAGCAATAGCATCACAAATTTCACAAAT
AAAGCATTTTTTTCACTGCATTCTAGTTGTGGTTTGTCCAAACTCATCAATGTATCTTATCATGTCTGGA
TCCGCTGCATTAATGAATCGGCCAACGCGCGGGGAGAGGCGGTTTGCGTATTGGGCGCTCTTCCGCTTCC
TCGCTCACTGACTCGCTGCGCTCGGTCGTTCGGCTGCGGCGAGCGGTATCAGCTCACTCAAAGGCGGTAA
TACGGTTATCCACAGAATCAGGGGATAACGCAGGAAAGAACATGTGAGCAAAAGGCCAGCAAAAGGCCAG
GAACCGTAAAAAGGCCGCGTTGCTGGCGTTTTTCCATAGGCTCCGCCCCCCTGACGAGCATCACAAAAAT
CGACGCTCAAGTCAGAGGTGGCGAAACCCGACAGGACTATAAAGATACCAGGCGTTTCCCCCTGGAAGCT
CCCTCGTGCGCTCTCCTGTTCCGACCCTGCCGCTTACCGGATACCTGTCCGCCTTTCTCCCTTCGGGAAG
CGTGGCGCTTTCTCATAGCTCACGCTGTAGGTATCTCAGTTCGGTGTAGGTCGTTCGCTCCAAGCTGGGC
TGTGTGCACGAACCCCCCGTTCAGCCCGACCGCTGCGCCTTATCCGGTAACTATCGTCTTGAGTCCAACC
CGGTAAGACACGACTTATCGCCACTGGCAGCAGCCACTGGTAACAGGATTAGCAGAGCGAGGTATGTAGG
CGGTGCTACAGAGTTCTTGAAGTGGTGGCCTAACTACGGCTACACTAGAAGAACAGTATTTGGTATCTGC
GCTCTGCTGAAGCCAGTTACCTTCGGAAAAAGAGTTGGTAGCTCTTGATCCGGCAAACAAACCACCGCTG
GTAGCGGTGGTTTTTTTGTTTGCAAGCAGCAGATTACGCGCAGAAAAAAAGGATCTCAAGAAGATCCTTT
GATCTTTTCTACGGGGTCTGACGCTCAGTGGAACGAAAACTCACGTTAAGGGATTTTGGTCATGAGATTA
TCAAAAAGGATCTTCACCTAGATCCTTTTAAATTAAAAATGAAGTTTTAAATCAATCTAAAGTATATATG
AGTAAACTTGGTCTGACAGTTACCAATGCTTAATCAGTGAGGCACCTATCTCAGCGATCTGTCTATTTCG
TTCATCCATAGTTGCCTGACTCCCCGTCGTGTAGATAACTACGATACGGGAGGGCTTACCATCTGGCCCC
AGTGCTGCAATGATACCGCGAGACCCACGCTCACCGGCTCCAGATTTATCAGCAATAAACCAGCCAGCCG
GAAGGGCCGAGCGCAGAAGTGGTCCTGCAACTTTATCCGCCTCCATCCAGTCTATTAATTGTTGCCGGGA
AGCTAGAGTAAGTAGTTCGCCAGTTAATAGTTTGCGCAACGTTGTTGCCATTGCTACAGGCATCGTGGTG
TCACGCTCGTCGTTTGGTATGGCTTCATTCAGCTCCGGTTCCCAACGATCAAGGCGAGTTACATGATCCC
CCATGTTGTGCAAAAAAGCGGTTAGCTCCTTCGGTCCTCCGATCGTTGTCAGAAGTAAGTTGGCCGCAGT
GTTATCACTCATGGTTATGGCAGCACTGCATAATTCTCTTACTGTCATGCCATCCGTAAGATGCTTTTCT
GTGACTGGTGAGTACTCAACCAAGTCATTCTGAGAATAGTGTATGCGGCGACCGAGTTGCTCTTGCCCGG
CGTCAATACGGGATAATACCGCGCCACATAGCAGAACTTTAAAAGTGCTCATCATTGGAAAACGTTCTTC
GGGGCGAAAACTCTCAAGGATCTTACCGCTGTTGAGATCCAGTTCGATGTAACCCACTCGTGCACCCAAC
TGATCTTCAGCATCTTTTACTTTCACCAGCGTTTCTGGGTGAGCAAAAACAGGAAGGCAAAATGCCGCAA
AAAAGGGAATAAGGGCGACACGGAAATGTTGAATACTCATACTCTTCCTTTTTCAATATTATTGAAGCAT
TTATCAGGGTTATTGTCTCATGAGCGGATACATATTTGAATGTATTTAGAAAAATAAACAAATAGGGGTT
CCGCGCACATTTCCCCGAAAAGTGCCACCTGGGTCGACATTGATTATTGACTAGTTATTAATAGTAATCA
ATTACGGGGTCATTAGTTCATAGCCCATATATGGAGTTCCGCGTTACATAACTTACGGTAAATGGCCCGC
CTGGCTGACCGCCCAACGACCCCCGCCCATTGACGTCAATAATGACGTATGTTCCCATAGTAACGCCAAT
AGGGACTTTCCATTGACGTCAATGGGTGGAGTATTTACGGTAAACTGCCCACTTGGCAGTACATCAAGTG
TATCATATGCCAAGTACGCCCCCTATTGACGTCAATGACGGTAAATGGCCCGCCTGGCATTATGCCCAGT
ACATGACCTTATGGGACTTTCCTACTTGGCAGTACATCTACGTATTAGTCATCGCTATTACCATGGTCGA
GGTGAGCCCCACGTTCTGCTTCACTCTCCCCATCTCCCCCCCCTCCCCACCCCCAATTTTGTATTTATTT
ATTTTTTAATTATTTTGTGCAGCGATGGGGGCGGGGGGGGGGG
